>Addgene plasmid #76840 | PRKAR1B gRNA (BRDN0001147089) | addgene full sequence | sequence record 186608 | Addgene Assembled Sequence
CCCGGGTGCAAAGATGGATAAAGTTTTAAACAGAGAGGAATCTTTGCAGCTAATGGACCTTCTAGGTCTT
GAAAGGAGTGGGAATTGGCTCCGGTGCCCGTCAGTGGGCAGAGCGCACATCGCCCACAGTCCCCGAGAAG
TTGGGGGGAGGGGTCGGCAATTGATCCGGTGCCTAGAGAAGGTGGCGCGGGGTAAACTGGGAAAGTGATG
TCGTGTACTGGCTCCGCCTTTTTCCCGAGGGTGGGGGAGAACCGTATATAAGTGCAGTAGTCGCCGTGAA
CGTTCTTTTTCGCAACGGGTTTGCCGCCAGAACACAGGTAAGTGCCGTGTGTGGTTCCCGCGGGCCTGGC
CTCTTTACGGGTTATGGCCCTTGCGTGCCTTGAATTACTTCCACCTGGCTGCAGTACGTGATTCTTGATC
CCGAGCTTCGGGTTGGAAGTGGGTGGGAGAGTTCGAGGCCTTGCGCTTAAGGAGCCCCTTCGCCTCGTGC
TTGAGTTGAGGCCTGGCCTGGGCGCTGGGGCCGCCGCGTGCGAATCTGGTGGCACCTTCGCGCCTGTCTC
GCTGCTTTCGATAAGTCTCTAGCCATTTAAAATTTTTGATGACCTGCTGCGACGCTTTTTTTCTGGCAAG
ATAGTCTTGTAAATGCGGGCCAAGATCTGCACACTGGTATTTCGGTTTTTGGGGCCGCGGGCGGCGACGG
GGCCCGTGCGTCCCAGCGCACATGTTCGGCGAGGCGGGGCCTGCGAGCGCGGCCACCGAGAATCGGACGG
GGGTAGTCTCAAGCTGGCCGGCCTGCTCTGGTGCCTGGCCTCGCGCCGCCGTGTATCGCCCCGCCCTGGG
CGGCAAGGCTGGCCCGGTCGGCACCAGTTGCGTGAGCGGAAAGATGGCCGCTTCCCGGCCCTGCTGCAGG
GAGCTCAAAATGGAGGACGCGGCGCTCGGGAGAGCGGGCGGGTGAGTCACCCACACAAAGGAAAAGGGCC
TTTCCGTCCTCAGCCGTCGCTTCATGTGACTCCACGGAGTACCGGGCGCCGTCCAGGCACCTCGATTAGT
TCTCGAGCTTTTGGAGTACGTCGTCTTTAGGTTGGGGGGAGGGGTTTTATGCGATGGAGTTTCCCCACAC
TGAGTGGGTGGAGACTGAAGTTAGGCCAGCTTGGCACTTGATGTAATTCTCCTTGGAATTTGCCCTTTTT
GAGTTTGGATCTTGGTTCATTCTCAAGCCTCAGACAGTGGTTCAAAGTTTTTTTCTTCCATTTCAGGTGT
CGTGACGTACGGCCACCATGACCGAGTACAAGCCCACGGTGCGCCTCGCCACCCGCGACGACGTCCCCAG
GGCCGTACGCACCCTCGCCGCCGCGTTCGCCGACTACCCCGCCACGCGCCACACCGTCGATCCGGACCGC
CACATCGAGCGGGTCACCGAGCTGCAAGAACTCTTCCTCACGCGCGTCGGGCTCGACATCGGCAAGGTGT
GGGTCGCGGACGACGGCGCCGCCGTGGCGGTCTGGACCACGCCGGAGAGCGTCGAAGCGGGGGCGGTGTT
CGCCGAGATCGGCCCGCGCATGGCCGAGTTGAGCGGTTCCCGGCTGGCCGCGCAGCAACAGATGGAAGGC
CTCCTGGCGCCGCACCGGCCCAAGGAGCCCGCGTGGTTCCTGGCCACCGTCGGAGTCTCGCCCGACCACC
AGGGCAAGGGTCTGGGCAGCGCCGTCGTGCTCCCCGGAGTGGAGGCGGCCGAGCGCGCCGGGGTGCCCGC
CTTCCTGGAGACCTCCGCGCCCCGCAACCTCCCCTTCTACGAGCGGCTCGGCTTCACCGTCACCGCCGAC
GTCGAGGTGCCCGAAGGACCGCGCACCTGGTGCATGACCCGCAAGCCCGGTGCCTGAACGCGTTAAGTCG
ACAATCAACCTCTGGATTACAAAATTTGTGAAAGATTGACTGGTATTCTTAACTATGTTGCTCCTTTTAC
GCTATGTGGATACGCTGCTTTAATGCCTTTGTATCATGCTATTGCTTCCCGTATGGCTTTCATTTTCTCC
TCCTTGTATAAATCCTGGTTGCTGTCTCTTTATGAGGAGTTGTGGCCCGTTGTCAGGCAACGTGGCGTGG
TGTGCACTGTGTTTGCTGACGCAACCCCCACTGGTTGGGGCATTGCCACCACCTGTCAGCTCCTTTCCGG
GACTTTCGCTTTCCCCCTCCCTATTGCCACGGCGGAACTCATCGCCGCCTGCCTTGCCCGCTGCTGGACA
GGGGCTCGGCTGTTGGGCACTGACAATTCCGTGGTGTTGTCGGGGAAATCATCGTCCTTTCCTTGGCTGC
TCGCCTGTGTTGCCACCTGGATTCTGCGCGGGACGTCCTTCTGCTACGTCCCTTCGGCCCTCAATCCAGC
GGACCTTCCTTCCCGCGGCCTGCTGCCGGCTCTGCGGCCTCTTCCGCGTCTTCGCCTTCGCCCTCAGACG
AGTCGGATCTCCCTTTGGGCCGCCTCCCCGCGTCGACTTTAAGACCAATGACTTACAAGGCAGCTGTAGA
TCTTAGCCACTTTTTAAAAGAAAAGGGGGGACTGGAAGGGCTAATTCACTCCCAACGAAGACAAGATCTG
CTTTTTGCTTGTACTGGGTCTCTCTGGTTAGACCAGATCTGAGCCTGGGAGCTCTCTGGCTAACTAGGGA
ACCCACTGCTTAAGCCTCAATAAAGCTTGCCTTGAGTGCTTCAAGTAGTGTGTGCCCGTCTGTTGTGTGA
CTCTGGTAACTAGAGATCCCTCAGACCCTTTTAGTCAGTGTGGAAAATCTCTAGCAGTACGTATAGTAGT
TCATGTCATCTTATTATTCAGTATTTATAACTTGCAAAGAAATGAATATCAGAGAGTGAGAGGAACTTGT
TTATTGCAGCTTATAATGGTTACAAATAAAGCAATAGCATCACAAATTTCACAAATAAAGCATTTTTTTC
ACTGCATTCTAGTTGTGGTTTGTCCAAACTCATCAATGTATCTTATCATGTCTGGCTCTAGCTATCCCGC
CCCTAACTCCGCCCATCCCGCCCCTAACTCCGCCCAGTTCCGCCCATTCTCCGCCCCATGGCTGACTAAT
TTTTTTTATTTATGCAGAGGCCGAGGCCGCCTCGGCCTCTGAGCTATTCCAGAAGTAGTGAGGAGGCTTT
TTTGGAGGCCTAGGGACGTACCCAATTCGCCCTATAGTGAGTCGTATTACGCGCGCTCACTGGCCGTCGT
TTTACAACGTCGTGACTGGGAAAACCCTGGCGTTACCCAACTTAATCGCCTTGCAGCACATCCCCCTTTC
GCCAGCTGGCGTAATAGCGAAGAGGCCCGCACCGATCGCCCTTCCCAACAGTTGCGCAGCCTGAATGGCG
AATGGG
[124 nt withheld, positions 3367-3490]
C
[91 nt withheld, positions 3492-3582]
A
[49 nt withheld, positions 3584-3632]
CCTTTGACGTTGGAGTCCACGTTCTTT
[37 nt withheld, positions 3660-3696]
ACCCTATCTCGGTCTATTCTTTTGATTTATAAGGGATTTTGCCGATTTCGGCCTATTGGTTAAAAAATGA
GCTGATTTAACAAAAATTTAACGCGAATTTTAACAAAATATTAACGCTTACAATTTAGGTGGCACTTTTC
GGGGAAATGTGCGCGGAACCCCTATTTGTTTATTTTTCTAAATACATTCAAATATGTATCCGCTCATGAG
ACAATAACCCTGATAAATGCTTCAATAATATTGAAAAAGGAAGAGTATGAGTATTCAACATTTCCGTGTC
GCCCTTATTCCCTTTTTTGCGGCATTTTGCCTTCCTGTTTTTGCTCACCCAGAAACGCTGGTGAAAGTAA
AAGATGCTGAAGATCAGTTGGGTGCACGAGTGGGTTACATCGAACTGGATCTCAACAGCGGTAAGATCCT
TGAGAGTTTTCGCCCCGAAGAACGTTTTCCAATGATGAGCACTTTTAAAGTTCTGCTATGTGGCGCGGTA
TTATCCCGTATTGACGCCGGGCAAGAGCAACTCGGTCGCCGCATACACTATTCTCAGAATGACTTGGTTG
AGTACTCACCAGTCACAGAAAAGCATCTTACGGATGGCATGACAGTAAGAGAATTATGCAGTGCTGCCAT
AACCATGAGTGATAACACTGCGGCCAACTTACTTCTGACAACGATCGGAGGACCGAAGGAGCTAACCGCT
TTTTTGCACAACATGGGGGATCATGTAACTCGCCTTGATCGTTGGGAACCGGAGCTGAATGAAGCCATAC
CAAACGACGAGCGTGACACCACGATGCCTGTAGCAATGGCAACAACGTTGCGCAAACTATTAACTGGCGA
ACTACTTACTCTAGCTTCCCGGCAACAATTAATAGACTGGATGGAGGCGGATAAAGTTGCAGGACCACTT
CTGCGCTCGGCCCTTCCGGCTGGCTGGTTTATTGCTGATAAATCTGGAGCCGGTGAGCGTGGGTCTCGCG
GTATCATTGCAGCACTGGGGCCAGATGGTAAGCCCTCCCGTATCGTAGTTATCTACACGACGGGGAGTCA
GGCAACTATGGATGAACGAAATAGACAGATCGCTGAGATAGGTGCCTCACTGATTAAGCATTGGTAACTG
TCAGACCAAGTTTACTCATATATACTTTAGATTGATTTAAAACTTCATTTTTAATTTAAAAGGATCTAGG
TGAAGATCCTTTTTGATAATCTCATGACCAAAATCCCTTAACGTGAGTTTTCGTTCCACTGAGCGTCAGA
CCCCGTAGAAAAGATCAAAGGATCTTCTTGAGATCCTTTTTTTCTGCGCGTAATCTGCTGCTTGCAAACA
AAAAAACCACCGCTACCAGCGGTGGTTTGTTTGCCGGATCAAGAGCTACCAACTCTTTTTCCGAAGGTAA
CTGGCTTCAGCAGAGCGCAGATACCAAATACTGTTCTTCTAGTGTAGCCGTAGTTAGGCCACCACTTCAA
GAACTCTGTAGCACCGCCTACATACCTCGCTCTGCTAATCCTGTTACCAGTGGCTGCTGCCAGTGGCGAT
AAGTCGTGTCTTACCGGGTTGGACTCAAGACGATAGTTACCGGATAAGGCGCAGCGGTCGGGCTGAACGG
GGGGTTCGTGCACACAGCCCAGCTTGGAGCGAACGACCTACACCGAACTGAGATACCTACAGCGTGAGCT
ATGAGAAAGCGCCACGCTTCCCGAAGGGAGAAAGGCGGACAGGTATCCGGTAAGCGGCAGGGTCGGAACA
GGAGAGCGCACGAGGGAGCTTCCAGGGGGAAACGCCTGGTATCTTTATAGTCCTGTCGGGTTTCGCCACC
TCTGACTTGAGCGTCGATTTTTGTGATGCTCGTCAGGGGGGCGGAGCCTATGGAAAAACGCCAGCAACGC
GGCCTTTTTACGGTTCCTGGCCTTTTGCTGGCCTTTTGCTCACATGTTCTTTCCTGCGTTATCCCCTGAT
TCTGTGGATAACCGTATTACCGCCTTTGAGTGAGCTGATACCGCTCGCCGCAGCCGAACGACCGAGCGCA
GCGAGTCAGTGAGCGAGGAAGCGGAAGAGCGCCCAATACGCAAACCGCCTCTCCCCGCGCGTTGGCCGAT
TCATTAATGCAGCTGGCACGACAGGTTTCCCGACTGGAAAGCGGGCAGTGAGCGCAACGCAATTAATGTG
AGTTAGCTCACTCATTAGGCACCCCAGGCTTTACACTTTATGCTTCCGGCTCGTATGTTGTGTGGAATTG
TGAGCGGATAACAATTTCACACAGGAAACAGCTATGACCATGATTACGCCAAGCGCGCAATTAACCCTCA
CTAAAGGGAACAAAAGCTGGAGCTGCAAGCTTAATGTAGTCTTATGCAATACTCTTGTAGTCTTGCAACA
TGGTAACGATGAGTTAGCAACATGCCTTACAAGGAGAGAAAAAGCACCGTGCATGCCGATTGGTGGAAGT
AAGGTGGTACGATCGTGCCTTATTAGGAAGGCAACAGACGGGTCTGACATGGATTGGACGAACCACTGAA
TTGCCGCATTGCAGAGATATTGTATTTAAGTGCCTAGCTCGATACATAAACGGGTCTCTCTGGTTAGACC
AGATCTGAGCCTGGGAGCTCTCTGGCTAACTAGGGAACCCACTGCTTAAGCCTCAATAAAGCTTGCCTTG
AGTGCTTCAAGTAGTGTGTGCCCGTCTGTTGTGTGACTCTGGTAACTAGAGATCCCTCAGACCCTTTTAG
TCAGTGTGGAAAATCTCTAGCAGTGGCGCCCGAACAGGGACTTGAAAGCGAAAGGGAAACCAGAGGAGCT
CTCTCGACGCAGGACTCGGCTTGCTGAAGCGCGCACGGCAAGAGGCGAGGGGCGGCGACTGGTGAGTACG
CCAAAAATTTTGACTAGCGGAGGCTAGAAGGAGAGAGATGGGTGCGAGAGCGTCAGTATTAAGCGGGGGA
GAATTAGATCGCGATGGGAAAAAATTCGGTTAAGGCCAGGGGGAAAGAAAAAATATAAATTAAAACATAT
AGTATGGGCAAGCAGGGAGCTAGAACGATTCGCAGTTAATCCTGGCCTGTTAGAAACATCAGAAGGCTGT
AGACAAATACTGGGACAGCTACAACCATCCCTTCAGACAGGATCAGAAGAACTTAGATCATTATATAATA
CAGTAGCAACCCTCTATTGTGTGCATCAAAGGATAGAGATAAAAGACACCAAGGAAGCTTTAGACAAGAT
AGAGGAAGAGCAAAACAAAAGTAAGACCACCGCACAGCAAGCGGCCGCTGATCTTCAGACCTGGAGGAGG
AGATATGAGGGACAATTGGAGAAGTGAATTATATAAATATAAAGTAGTAAAAATTGAACCATTAGGAGTA
GCACCCACCAAGGCAAAGAGAAGAGTGGTGCAGAGAGAAAAAAGAGCAGTGGGAATAGGAGCTTTGTTCC
TTGGGTTCTTGGGAGCAGCAGGAAGCACTATGGGCGCAGCGTCAATGACGCTGACGGTACAGGCCAGACA
ATTATTGTCTGGTATAGTGCAGCAGCAGAACAATTTGCTGAGGGCTATTGAGGCGCAACAGCATCTGTTG
CAACTCACAGTCTGGGGCATCAAGCAGCTCCAGGCAAGAATCCTGGCTGTGGAAAGATACCTAAAGGATC
AACAGCTCCTGGGGATTTGGGGTTGCTCTGGAAAACTCATTTGCACCACTGCTGTGCCTTGGAATGCTAG
TTGGAGTAATAAATCTCTGGAACAGATTTGGAATCACACGACCTGGATGGAGTGGGACAGAGAAATTAAC
AATTACACAAGCTTAATACACTCCTTAATTGAAGAATCGCAAAACCAGCAAGAAAAGAATGAACAAGAAT
TATTGGAATTAGATAAATGGGCAAGTTTGTGGAATTGGTTTAACATAACAAATTGGCTGTGGTATATAAA
ATTATTCATAATGATAGTAGGAGGCTTGGTAGGTTTAAGAATAGTTTTTGCTGTACTTTCTATAGTGAAT
AGAGTTAGGCAGGGATATTCACCATTATCGTTTCAGACCCACCTCCCAACCCCGAGGGGACCCAGAGAGG
GCCTATTTCCCATGATTCCTTCATATTTGCATATACGATACAAGGCTGTTAGAGAGATAATTAGAATTAA
TTTGACTGTAAACACAAAGATATTAGTACAAAATACGTGACGTAGAAAGTAATAATTTCTTGGGTAGTTT
GCAGTTTTAAAATTATGTTTTAAAATGGACTATCATATGCTTACCGTAACTTGAAAGTATTTCGATTTCT
TGGCTTTATATATCTTGTGGAAAGGACGAAACACCGGAGGAAACGCAAGATGTACGGTTTTAGAGCTAGA
AATAGCAAGTTAAAATAAGGCTAGTCCGTTATCAACTTGAAAAAGTGGCACCGAGTCGGTGCTTTTTTAA
GCTTGGCGTAACTAGATCTTGAGACAAATGGCAGTATTCATCCACAATTTTAAAAGAAAAGGGGGGATTG
GGGGGTACAGTGCAGGGGAAAGAATAGTAGACATAATAGCAACAGACATACAAACTAAAGAATTACAAAA
ACAAATTACAAAAATTCAAAATTTTCGGGTTTATTACAGGGACAGCAGAGATCCACTTTGGCGCCGGCTC
GAGGGGG
Features (pLannotate 1.2.2; 29 found; start..end, strand, type, name):
     14..80      +  CDS            small t antigen (fragment): SV40 (simian virus 40) small t antigen
    106..317     +  promoter       EF-1α core promoter: core promoter for human elongation factor EF-1α
    318..1256    +  intron         EF-1α intron A: intron upstream of the start codon of human EF-1α
   1278..1877    +  CDS            PuroR (fragment): puromycin N-acetyltransferase; pac from Streptomyces; confers resistance to puromycin
   1893..2481    +  misc_feature   WPRE: woodchuck hepatitis virus posttranscriptional regulatory element
   2532..2551    +  misc_feature   cPPT/CTS (fragment): central polypurine tract and central termination sequence of HIV-1
   2553..2786    +  LTR            3' LTR (ΔU3): self-inactivating 3' long terminal repeat (LTR) from HIV-1
   2864..2985    +  polyA_signal   SV40 poly(A) signal: SV40 polyadenylation signal
   3025..3160    +  rep_origin     SV40 ori: SV40 origin of replication
   3181..3199    -  promoter       T7 promoter: promoter for bacteriophage T7 RNA polymerase
   3207..3362    +  CDS            lacZα (fragment): LacZα fragment of β-galactosidase; lacZ fragment
   3367..3795    +  rep_origin     f1 ori (sequence partly withheld): f1 bacteriophage origin of replication; arrow indicates direction of (+) strand synthesis
   3848..3952    +  promoter       AmpR promoter: bla
   3953..4813    +  CDS            AmpR: β-lactamase; bla; confers resistance to ampicillin, carbenicillin, and related antibiotics
   4984..5572    +  rep_origin     ori: high-copy-number ColE1/pMB1/pBR322/pUC origin of replication
   5755..5847    +  CDS            lacI (fragment): lac repressor; lacI; The lac repressor binds to the lac operator to inhibit transcription in E. coli. This inhibition can be relieved by adding lactose or isopropyl-β-D-thiogalactopyranoside (IPTG).
   5860..5881    +  protein_bind   CAP binding site: CAP binding activates transcription in the presence of cAMP. E. coli catabolite activator protein
   5896..5926    +  promoter       lac promoter: promoter for the E. coli lac operon
   5934..5950    +  protein_bind   lac operator: The lac repressor binds to the lac operator to inhibit transcription in E. coli. This inhibition can be relieved by adding lactose or isopropyl-β-D-thiogalactopyranoside (IPTG). lac repressor encoded by lacI
   5995..6013    +  promoter       T3 promoter: promoter for bacteriophage T3 RNA polymerase
   6041..6267    +  promoter       RSV promoter: Rous sarcoma virus enhancer/promoter
   6268..6448    +  LTR            5' LTR (truncated): truncated 5' long terminal repeat (LTR) from HIV-1
   6495..6620    +  misc_feature   HIV-1 Ψ: packaging signal of human immunodeficiency virus type 1
   6604..6967    +  CDS            HIV-1 gag (fragment): gag protein from human immunodeficiency virus 1; gag
   7113..7346    +  misc_feature   RRE: The Rev response element (RRE) of HIV-1 allows for Rev-dependent mRNA export from the nucleus to the cytoplasm.
   7723..7749    +  CDS            Rev (fragment): human immunodeficiency virus 1 (HIV-1) Rev protein; rev; enhances nuclear export of unspliced and incompletely spliced viral mRNAs
   7753..7993    +  promoter       U6 promoter: RNA polymerase III promoter for human U6 snRNA
   8023..8098    +  misc_RNA       gRNA scaffold: guide RNA scaffold for the Streptococcus pyogenes CRISPR/Cas9 system
   8154..8271    +  misc_feature   cPPT/CTS: central polypurine tract and central termination sequence of HIV-1
