[The description below was written by a language model from this plasmid's Addgene catalogue record and pLannotate feature annotations shown in this document.]
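Description:
PRKAR1B gRNA (BRDN0001147089) is a third-generation lentiviral CRISPR guide plasmid built on the lentiGuide-Puro backbone, carrying a single guide RNA directed against human PRKAR1B, the gene for a regulatory subunit of cAMP-dependent protein kinase. The guide was designed to match several annotated PRKAR1B transcript variants. It sits between a human U6 RNA polymerase III promoter and the Streptococcus pyogenes Cas9 gRNA scaffold, so transduced cells produce a complete sgRNA. A second cassette uses the EF-1α core promoter with its intron A to express puromycin N-acetyltransferase, allowing puromycin selection of transduced mammalian cells, and a WPRE follows it to enhance transcript stability and expression.

The viral framework is typical of a Tat-independent, self-inactivating design. An RSV promoter fused to a truncated HIV-1 5' LTR drives genomic RNA production in packaging cells. It is followed by the Ψ packaging signal with a partial gag region, the RRE for Rev-dependent nuclear export, and a cPPT/CTS to aid nuclear import. A ΔU3 3' LTR inactivates LTR promoter activity after integration. Outside the LTRs lie an SV40 poly(A) signal and SV40 origin, an f1 origin, lac-derived and T7/T3 promoter remnants, a high-copy ColE1/pUC origin and the ampicillin resistance gene used for propagation in E. coli.

The plasmid does not encode Cas9. It is meant for cells that already express the nuclease or that receive it from a companion Cas9 lentivirus, in order to knock out PRKAR1B. It belongs to a human kinome gRNA collection built with optimized sgRNA design rules, and can be used for individual gene disruption or validation of screening hits.
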