Addgene plasmid #76840: PRKAR1B gRNA (BRDN0001147089)
Purpose: 3rd generation lentiviral gRNA plasmid targeting human PRKAR1B
Depositing lab: John Doench & David Root. Depositing organization: Broad Institute. Publication: Optimized sgRNA design to maximize activity and minimize off-target effects of CRISPR-Cas9. Doench JG, Fusi N, Sullender M, Hegde M, Vaimberg EW, Donovan KF, Smith I, Tothova Z, Wilen C, Orchard R, Virgin HW, Listgarten J, Root DE. Nat Biotechnol. 2016 Jan 18. doi: 10.1038/nbt.3437. PubMed 26780180.
Backbone
  Vector backbone: lentiGuide-Puro
  Backbone manufacturer: Zhang Lab (Addgene plasmid # 52963)
  Vector type: Mammalian Expression, Lentiviral, CRISPR
  Selectable markers: Puromycin
Growth in bacteria
  Bacterial resistance: Ampicillin, 100 μg/mL
  Growth temperature: 37°C
  Growth strain: DH5alpha
  Copy number: High Copy
Gene/Insert
  Gene/Insert name: PRKAR1B (alt name: NM_001164758.1)
  gRNA/shRNA sequence: GAGGAAACGCAAGATGTACG
  Species: H. sapiens (human)
  Entrez Gene: PRKAR1B (a.k.a. MASNS, PRKAR1)
  Promoter: hU6
  Cloning method: Unknown
  Sequencing primers: 5′ U6-F; 3′ pS2-R
Terms and licenses: Academic/Nonprofit Terms; Industry Terms: Not Available to Industry
Depositor comments: The gRNA was designed to target the following Genbank reference sequence(s): NM_001164758.1,NM_001164759.1,NM_001164760.1,NM_001164761.1,NM_001164762.1,NM_002735.2. Note that this plasmid does NOT contain Cas9. It should be used in conjunction with lentiCas9-Blast (Addgene #52962) or otherwise with cell lines already expressing Cas9. Browse the full kinome gRNA library at http://www.addgene.org/pooled-library/broadgpp-human-kinome/ or visit http://www.broadinstitute.org/rnai/public/ for detailed protocols and information.
How to cite: PRKAR1B gRNA (BRDN0001147089) was a gift from John Doench & David Root (Addgene plasmid # 76840 ; http://n2t.net/addgene:76840 ; RRID:Addgene_76840)
