>Addgene plasmid #76840 | PRKAR1B gRNA (BRDN0001147089) | depositor partial sequence | sequence record 144300 | Target Sequence
GAGGAAACGCAAGATGTACG
