>Addgene plasmid #76840 | PRKAR1B gRNA (BRDN0001147089) | addgene partial sequence | sequence record 186607 | hU6-F
GTAGAAAGTAATAATTTCTTGGGTAGTTTGCAGTTTTAAAATTATGTTTTAAAATGGACTATCATATGCT
TACCGTAACTTGAAAGTATTTCGATTTCTTGGCTTTATATATCTTGTGGAAAGGACGAAACACCGGAGGA
AACGCAAGATGTACGGTTTTAGAGCTAGAAATAGCAAGTTAAAATAAGGCTAGTCCGTTATCAACTTGAA
AAAGTGGCACCGAGTCGGTGCTTTTTTAAGCTTGGCGTAACTAGATCTTGAGACAAATGGCAGTATTCAT
CCACAATTTTAAAAGAAAAGGGGGGATTGGGGGGTACAGTGCAGGGGAAAGAATAGTAGACATAATAGCA
ACAGACATACAAACTAAAGAATTACAAAAACAAATTACAAAAATTCAAAATTTTCGGGTTTATTACAGGG
ACAGCAGAGATCCACTTTGGCGCCGGCTCGAGGGGGCCCGGGTGCAAAGATGGATAAAGTTTTAAACAGA
GAGGAATCTTTGCAGCTAATGGACCTTCTAGGTCTTGAAAGGAGTGGGAATTGGCTCCGGTGCCCGTCAG
TGGGCAGAGC
